>Addgene plasmid #232627 | pBMN-MEF2C | addgene full sequence | sequence record 465718 | Addgene NGS Result
TATGCGGTGTGAAATACCGCACAGATGCGTAAGGAGAAAATACCGCATCAGGCGCCATTCGCCATTCAGG
CTGCGCAACTGTTGGGAAGGGCGATCGGTGCGGGCCTCTTCGCTATTACGCCAGCTGGCGAAAGGGGGAT
GTGCTGCAAGGCGATTAAGTTGGGTAACGCCAGGGTTTTCCCAGTCACGACGTTGTAAAACGACGGCCAG
TGCCAAGCTGACGCGTGTAGTCTTATGCAATACTCTTGTAGTCTTGCAACATGGTAACGATGAGTTAGCA
ACATGCCTTACAAGGAGAGAAAAAGCACCGTGCATGCCGATTGGTGGAAGTAAGGTGGTACGATCGTGCC
TTATTAGGAAGGCAACAGACGGGTCTGACATGGATTGGACGAACCACTGAATTGCCGCATTGCAGAGATA
TTGTATTTAAGTGCCTAGCTCGATACATAAACGGGTCTCTCTGGTTAGACCAGATCTGAGCCTGGGAGCT
CTCTGGCTAACTAGGGAACCCACTGCTTAAGCCTCAATAAAGCTTGCCTTGAGTGCTTCAAGTAGTGTGT
GCCCGTCTGTTGTGTGACTCTGGTAACTAGAGATCCCTCAGACCCTTTTAGTCAGTGTGGAAAATCTCTA
GCAGTGGCGCCCGAACAGGGACTTGAAAGCGAAAGGGAAACCAGAGGAGCTCTCTCGACGCAGGACTCGG
TTTGCTGAAGCGCGCACGGCAAGAGGCGAGGGGCGGCGACTGGTGAGTACGCCAAAAATTTTGACTAGCG
GAGGCTAGAAGGAGAGAGATGGGTGCGAGAGCGTCAGTATTAAGCGGGGGAGAATTAGATCGGGATGGGA
AAAAATTCGGTTAAGGCCAGGGGGAAAGAAAAAATATAAATTAAAACATATAGTATGGGCAAGCAGGGAG
CTAGAACGATTCGCAGTTAATCCTGGCCTGTTAGAAACATCAGAAGGCTGTAGACAAATACTGGGACAGC
TACAACCATCCCTTCAGACAGGATCAGAAGAACTTAGATCATTATATAATACAGTAGCAACCCTCTATTG
TGTGCATCAAAGGATAGAGATAAAAGACACCAAGGAAGCTTTAGACAAGATAGAGGAAGAGCAAAACAAA
AGTAAGACCACCGCACAGCAAGCGGCCGCTGATCTTCAGACCTGGAGGAGGAGATATGAGGGACAATTGG
AGAAGTGAATTATATAAATATAAAGTAGTAAAAATTGAACCATTAGGAGTAGCACCCACCAAGGCAAAGA
GAAGAGTGGTGCAGAGAGAAAAAAGAGCAGTGGGAATAGGAGCTTTGTTCCTTGGGTTCTTGGGAGCAGC
AGGAAGCACTATGGGCGCAGCGTCAATGACGCTGACGGTACAGGCCAGACAATTATTGTCTGGTATAGTG
CAGCAGCAGAACAATTTGCTGAGGGCTATTGAGGCGCAACAGCATCTGTTGCAACTCACAGTCTGGGGCA
TCAAGCAGCTCCAGGCAAGAATCCTGGCTGTGGAAAGATACCTAAAGGATCAACAGCTCCTGGGGATTTG
GGGTTGCTCTGGAAAACTCATTTGCACCACTGCTGTGCCTTGGAATGCTAGTTGGAGTAATAAATCTCTG
GAACAGATTTGGAATCACACGACCTGGATGGAGTGGGACAGAGAAATTAACAATTACACAAGCTTAATAC
ACTCCTTAATTGAAGAATCGCAAAACCAGCAAGAAAAGAATGAACAAGAATTATTGGAATTAGATAAATG
GGCAAGTTTGTGGAATTGGTTTAACATAACAAATTGGCTGTGGTATATAAAATTATTCATAATGATAGTA
GGAGGCTTGGTAGGTTTAAGAATAGTTTTTGCTGTACTTTCTATAGTGAATAGAGTTAGGCAGGGATATT
CACCATTATCGTTTCAGACCCACCTCCCAACCCCGAGGGGACCCGACAGGCCCGAAGGAATAGAAGAAGA
AGGTGGAGAGAGAGACAGAGACAGATCCATTCGATTAGTGAACGGATCTCGACGGTATCGGTTAACTTTT
AAAAGAAAAGGGGGGATTGGGGGGTACAGTGCAGGGGAAAGAATAGTAGACATAATAGCAACAGACATAC
AAACTAAAGAATTACAAAAACAAATTACAAAATTCAAAATTTTATCGGACATTGATTATTGACTAGTTAT
TAATAGTAATCAATTACGGGGTCATTAGTTCATAGCCCATATATGGAGTTCCGCGTTACATAACTTACGG
TAAATGGCCCGCCTGGCTGACCGCCCAACGACCCCCGCCCATTGACGTCAATAATGACGTATGTTCCCAT
AGTAACGCCAATAGGGACTTTCCATTGACGTCAATGGGTGGAGTATTTACGGTAAACTGCCCACTTGGCA
GTACATCAAGTGTATCATATGCCAAGTACGCCCCCTATTGACGTCAATGACGGTAAATGGCCCGCCTGGC
ATTATGCCCAGTACATGACCTTATGGGACTTTCCTACTTGGCAGTACATCTACGTATTAGTCATCGCTAT
TACCATGGTGATGCGGTTTTGGCAGTACATCAATGGGCGTGGATAGCGGTTTGACTCACGGGGATTTCCA
AGTCTCCACCCCATTGACGTCAATGGGAGTTTGTTTTGGCACCAAAATCAACGGGACTTTCCAAAATGTC
GTAACAACTCCGCCCCATTGACGCAAATGGGCGGTAGGCGTGTACGGTGGGAGGTCTATATAAGCAGAGC
TCTCTGGCTAACTAGAGAACCCACTGCTTACTGGCTTATCGAAATTAATACGACTCACTATAGGGAGACC
CAAGCTGGCTAGCGTTTAAACTTAAGCTTGCCACCATGGGGAGAAAAAAGATTCAGATTACGAGGATAAT
GGATGAGCGTAACAGACAGGTGACTTTTACGAAGAGGAAATTTGGATTGATGAAGAAGGCTTATGAGCTG
AGCGTGCTGTGTGACTGTGAGATTGCACTGATCATCTTCAACAGCACCAACAAGCTGTTCCAGTACGCCA
GCACTGACATGGATAAGGTGTTGCTCAAGTACACCGAGTACAACGAGCCGCACGAGAGCCGGACAAACTC
AGACATTGTGGAGACATTGAGAAAGAAGGGCCTCAATGGCTGTGACAGCCCAGATCCCGATGCAGACGAT
TCAGTAGGTCACAGCCCTGAGTCTGAGGACAAGTACAGGAAAATTAACGAAGATATTGATCTAATGATCA
GCAGGCAAAGATTGTGTGCTGTTCCACCTCCCAGCTTTGAGATGCCAGTTACCATCCCAGTGTCCAGCCA
TAACAGTTTGGTGTACAGCAATCCTGTCAGCACACTGGGAAACCCCAATCTTCTGCCACTGGCCCACCCG
TCTCTGCAGAGGAATAGTATGTCTCCTGGTGTAACACATAGACCTCCAAGTGCAGGTAACACAGGCGGTC
TGATGGGCGGAGATCTGACATCCGGTGCAGGCACCAGCGCAGGGAATGGATACGGCAACCCCCGGAACTC
ACCAGGCCTGCTGGTCTCACCTGGTAACCTGAACAAGAATATACAAGCCAAATCTCCTCCCCCTATGAAT
CTAGGAATGAATAATCGTAAGCCAGATCTCCGCGTTCTTATCCCACCTGGCAGCAAGAACACGATGCCAT
CAGTGAATCAAAGGATAAATAACTCCCAGTCGGCTCAGTCATTGGCTACCCCGGTGGTTTCCGTAGCAAC
TCCTACTTTACCAGGACAAGGAATGGGAGGATATCCATCAGCCATTTCAACAACATATGGTACTGAGTAC
TCTCTGAGTAGCGCAGATCTGTCATCTCTGTCTGGCTTCAACACTGCCAGTGCGCTCCACCTCGGCTCTG
TAACTGGCTGGCAGCAGCAGCACCTACATAACATGCCGCCATCTGCCCTCAGTCAGTTGGGAGCTTGCAC
TAGCACTCATTTATCTCAGAGTTCAAATCTCTCCCTGCCTTCTACTCAAAGCCTCAGCATCAAGTCAGAA
CCTGTTTCTCCTCCTAGAGACCGTACCACCACCCCTTCGAGATACCCACAACACACCACGCGCCACGAGG
CGGGGAGGTCTCCTGTTGACAGCTTGAGCAGCTGTAGCAGTTCCTACGATGGGAGCGACCGAGAGGATCA
CCGGAACGAATTCCACTCCCCCATTGGACTCACCAGACCTTCGCCGGACGAAAGGGAAAGTCCTTCAGTC
AAGCGCATGCGACTCTCTGAAGGATGGGCAACATACCCATACGACGTGCCTGACTACGCCGTCAAGCTCG
ACTACAAAGACCATGACGGTGATTATAAAGATCATGACATCGATTACAAGGATGACGATGACAAGGAGGG
CAGAGGAAGTCTGCTAACATGCGGTGACGTCGAGGAGAATCCTGGGCCCGCTAGCGGATCAGGTGCCACG
AACTTCTCTCTGTTAAAGCAAGCAGGAGACGTGGAAGAAAACCCCGGTCCCTTAATTAATGGCTCCGGAC
CGGTGAAACAGACTTTGAATTTTGACCTTCTCAAGTTGGCGGGAGACGTGGAGTCCAACCCAGGCCCAGT
CGACCCCGGGATGACCGAGTACAAGCCCACGGTGCGCCTCGCCACCCGCGACGACGTCCCCAGGGCCGTA
CGCACCCTCGCCGCCGCGTTCGCCGACTACCCCGCCACGCGCCACACCGTCGATCCGGACCGCCACATCG
AGCGGGTCACCGAGCTGCAAGAACTCTTCCTCACGCGCGTCGGGCTCGACATCGGCAAGGTGTGGGTCGC
GGACGACGGCGCCGCGGTGGCGGTCTGGACCACGCCGGAGAGCGTCGAAGCGGGGGCGGTGTTCGCCGAG
ATCGGCCCGCGCATGGCCGAGTTGAGCGGTTCCCGGCTGGCCGCGCAGCAACAGATGGAAGGCCTCCTGG
CGCCGCACCGGCCCAAGGAGCCCGCGTGGTTCCTGGCCACCGTCGGCGTCTCGCCCGACCACCAGGGCAA
GGGTCTGGGCAGCGCCGTCGTGCTCCCCGGAGTGGAGGCGGCCGAGCGCGCCGGGGTGCCCGCCTTCCTG
GAGACCTCCGCGCCCCGCAACCTCCCCTTCTACGAGCGGCTCGGCTTCACCGTCACCGCCGACGTCGAGG
TGCCCGAAGGACCGCGCACCTGGTGCATGACCCGCAAGCCCGGTGCCTGATATCAACCTCTGGATTACAA
AATTTGTGAAAGATTGACTGGTATTCTTAACTATGTTGCTCCTTTTACGCTATGTGGATACGCTGCTTTA
ATGCCTTTGTATCATGCTATTGCTTCCCGTATGGCTTTCATTTTCTCCTCCTTGTATAAATCCTGGTTGC
TGTCTCTTTATGAGGAGTTGTGGCCCGTTGTCAGGCAACGTGGCGTGGTGTGCACTGTGTTTGCTGACGC
AACCCCCACTGGTTGGGGCATTGCCACCACCTGTCAGCTCCTTTCCGGGACTTTCGCTTTCCCCCTCCCT
ATTGCCACGGCGGAACTCATCGCCGCCTGCCTTGCCCGCTGCTGGACAGGGGCTCGGCTGTTGGGCACTG
ACAATTCCGTGGTGTTGTCGGGGAAATCATCGTCCTTTCCTTGGCTGCTCGCCTGTGTTGCCACCTGGAT
TCTGCGCGGGACGTCCTTCTGCTACGTCCCTTCGGCCCTCAATCCAGCGGACCTTCCTTCCCGCGGCCTG
CTGCCGGCTCTGCGGCCTCTTCCGCGTCTCCGCCTTCGCCCTCAGACGAGTCGGATCTCCCTTTGGGCCG
CCTCCCCGCCTGGTACCTTTAAGACCAATGACTTACAAGGCAGCTGTAGATCTTAGCCACTTTTTAAAAG
AAAAGGGGGGACTGGAAGGGCTAATTCACTCCCAACGATGTCAAGAATTGGAACGCTGACGTCATCAACC
CGCTCCAAGGAATCGCGGGCCCAGTGTCACTAGGCGGGAACACCCAGCGCGCGTGCGCCCTGGCAGGAAG
ATGGCTGTGAGGGACAGGGGAGTGGCGCCCTGCAATATTTGCATGTCGCTATGTGTTCTGGGAAATCACC
ATAAACGTGAAATGTCTTTGGATTTGGGAATCTTATAAGTTCTGTATGAGACCACTTGGATCCTCTGAAT
TCTTCGATTCTGCTTTTTGCTTCTACTGGGTCTCTCTGGTTAGACCAGATCTGAGCCTGGGAGCTCTCTG
GCTAACTAGGGAACCCACTGCTTAAGCCTCAATAAAGCTTGCCTTGAGTGCTTCAAGTAGTGTGTGCCCG
TCTGTTGTGTGACTCTGGTAACTAGAGATCCCTCAGACCCTTTCAGTCAGTGTGGAAAATCTCTAGCAGT
AGTAGTTCATGTCATCTTATTATTCAGTATTTATAACTTGCAAAGAAATGAATATCAGAGAGTGAGAGGA
ACTTGTTTATTGCAGCTTATAATGGTTACAAATAAAGCAATAGCATCACAAATTTCACAAATAAAGCATT
TTTTTCACTGCATTCTAGTTGTGGTTTGTCCAAACTCATCAATGTATCTTATCATGTCTGGCTCTAGCTA
TCCCGCCCCTAACTCCGCCCATCCCGCCCCTAACTCCGCCCAGTTCCGCCCATTCTCCGCCCCATGGCTG
ACTAATTTTTTTTATTTATGCAGAGGCCGAGGCCGCCTCGGCCTCTGAGCTATTCCAGAAGTAGTGAGGA
GGCTTTTTTGGAGGCCTAGACTTTTGCAGAGACCAAATTCGTAATCATGTCATAGCTGTTTCCTGTGTGA
AATTGTTATCCGCTCACAATTCCACACAACATACGAGCCGGAAGCATAAAGTGTAAAGCCTGGGGTGCCT
AATGAGTGAGCTAACTCACATTAATTGCGTTGCGCTCACTGCCCGCTTTCCAGTCGGGAAACCTGTCGTG
CCAGCTGCATTAATGAATCGGCCAACGCGCGGGGAGAGGCGGTTTGCGTATTGGGCGCTCTTCCGCTTCC
TCGCTCACTGACTCGCTGCGCTCGGTCGTTCGGCTGCGGCGAGCGGTATCAGCTCACTCAAAGGCGGTAA
TACGGTTATCCACAGAATCAGGGGATAACGCAGGAAAGAACATGTGAGCAAAAGGCCAGCAAAAGGCCAG
GAACCGTAAAAAGGCCGCGTTGCTGGCGTTTTTCCATAGGCTCCGCCCCCCTGACGAGCATCACAAAAAT
CGACGCTCAAGTCAGAGGTGGCGAAACCCGACAGGACTATAAAGATACCAGGCGTTTCCCCCTGGAAGCT
CCCTCGTGCGCTCTCCTGTTCCGACCCTGCCGCTTACCGGATACCTGTCCGCCTTTCTCCCTTCGGGAAG
CGTGGCGCTTTCTCATAGCTCACGCTGTAGGTATCTCAGTTCGGTGTAGGTCGTTCGCTCCAAGCTGGGC
TGTGTGCACGAACCCCCCGTTCAGCCCGACCGCTGCGCCTTATCCGGTAACTATCGTCTTGAGTCCAACC
CGGTAAGACACGACTTATCGCCACTGGCAGCAGCCACTGGTAACAGGATTAGCAGAGCGAGGTATGTAGG
CGGTGCTACAGAGTTCTTGAAGTGGTGGCCTAACTACGGCTACACTAGAAGAACAGTATTTGGTATCTGC
GCTCTGCTGAAGCCAGTTACCTTCGGAAAAAGAGTTGGTAGCTCTTGATCCGGCAAACAAACCACCGCTG
GTAGCGGTGGTTTTTTTGTTTGCAAGCAGCAGATTACGCGCAGAAAAAAAGGATCTCAAGAAGATCCTTT
GATCTTTTCTACGGGGTCTGACGCTCAGTGGAACGAAAACTCACGTTAAGGGATTTTGGTCATGAGATTA
TCAAAAAGGATCTTCACCTAGATCCTTTTAAATTAAAAATGAAGTTTTAAATCAATCTAAAGTATATATG
AGTAAACTTGGTCTGACAGTTACCAATGCTTAATCAGTGAGGCACCTATCTCAGCGATCTGTCTATTTCG
TTCATCCATAGTTGCCTGACTCCCCGTCGTGTAGATAACTACGATACGGGAGGGCTTACCATCTGGCCCC
AGTGCTGCAATGATACCGCGAGACCCACGCTCACCGGCTCCAGATTTATCAGCAATAAACCAGCCAGCCG
GAAGGGCCGAGCGCAGAAGTGGTCCTGCAACTTTATCCGCCTCCATCCAGTCTATTAATTGTTGCCGGGA
AGCTAGAGTAAGTAGTTCGCCAGTTAATAGTTTGCGCAACGTTGTTGCCATTGCTACAGGCATCGTGGTG
TCACGCTCGTCGTTTGGTATGGCTTCATTCAGCTCCGGTTCCCAACGATCAAGGCGAGTTACATGATCCC
CCATGTTGTGCAAAAAAGCGGTTAGCTCCTTCGGTCCTCCGATCGTTGTCAGAAGTAAGTTGGCCGCAGT
GTTATCACTCATGGTTATGGCAGCACTGCATAATTCTCTTACTGTCATGCCATCCGTAAGATGCTTTTCT
GTGACTGGTGAGTACTCAACCAAGTCATTCTGAGAATAGTGTATGCGGCGACCGAGTTGCTCTTGCCCGG
CGTCAATACGGGATAATACCGCGCCACATAGCAGAACTTTAAAAGTGCTCATCATTGGAAAACGTTCTTC
GGGGCGAAAACTCTCAAGGATCTTACCGCTGTTGAGATCCAGTTCGATGTAACCCACTCGTGCACCCAAC
TGATCTTCAGCATCTTTTACTTTCACCAGCGTTTCTGGGTGAGCAAAAACAGGAAGGCAAAATGCCGCAA
AAAAGGGAATAAGGGCGACACGGAAATGTTGAATACTCATACTCTTCCTTTTTCAATATTATTGAAGCAT
TTATCAGGGTTATTGTCTCATGAGCGGATACATATTTGAATGTATTTAGAAAAATAAACAAATAGGGGTT
CCGCGCACATTTCCCCGAAAAGTGCCACCTGACGTCTAAGAAACCATTATTATCATGACATTAACCTATA
AAAATAGGCGTATCACGAGGCCCTTTCGTCTCGCGCGTTTCGGTGATGACGGTGAAAACCTCTGACACAT
GCAGCTCCCGGAGACGGTCACAGCTTGTCTGTAAGCGGATGCCGGGAGCAGACAAGCCCGTCAGGGCGCG
TCAGCGGGTGTTGGCGGGTGTCGGGGCTGGCTTAACTATGCGGCATCAGAGCAGATTGTACTGAGAGTGC
ACCA
Features (pLannotate 1.2.2; 32 found; start..end, strand, type, name):
     58..212     -  CDS            lacZα (fragment): LacZα fragment of β-galactosidase; lacZ fragment
    226..452     +  promoter       RSV promoter: Rous sarcoma virus enhancer/promoter
    453..633     +  LTR            5' LTR (truncated): truncated 5' long terminal repeat (LTR) from HIV-1
    680..805     +  misc_feature   HIV-1 Ψ: packaging signal of human immunodeficiency virus type 1
    789..1152    +  CDS            HIV-1 gag (fragment): gag protein from human immunodeficiency virus 1; gag
   1298..1531    +  misc_feature   RRE: The Rev response element (RRE) of HIV-1 allows for Rev-dependent mRNA export from the nucleus to the cytoplasm.
   1908..2008    +  CDS            Rev (fragment): human immunodeficiency virus 1 (HIV-1) Rev protein; rev; enhances nuclear export of unspliced and incompletely spliced viral mRNAs
   2027..2143    +  misc_feature   cPPT/CTS: central polypurine tract and central termination sequence of HIV-1
   2148..2527    +  enhancer       CMV enhancer: human cytomegalovirus immediate early enhancer
   2528..2731    +  promoter       CMV promoter: human cytomegalovirus (CMV) immediate early promoter
   2727..2760    +  LTR            5' LTR (truncated) (fragment): truncated 5' long terminal repeat (LTR) from HIV-1
   2776..2794    +  promoter       T7 promoter: promoter for bacteriophage T7 RNA polymerase
   2836..4233    +  CDS            Mef2c: MEF2C_MOUSE - Experimental evidence at protein level: Swiss-Prot protein existence level 1. Transcription activator which binds specifically to the MEF2 element present in the regulatory regions of many muscle-specific genes. Controls cardiac morphogenesis and myogenesis, and is also involved in vascular development. Enhances transcriptional activation mediated by SOX18 (PubMed:11554755). May also be involved in neurogenesis and in the development of cortical architecture. Isoforms that lack the repressor domain are more active than isoform 1 (By similarity). Plays an essential role in hippoca
   4270..4335    +  CDS            3xFLAG: three tandem FLAG® epitope tags, followed by an enterokinase cleavage site
   4405..4460    +  CDS            P2A (fragment): 2A peptide from porcine teschovirus-1 polyprotein Eukaryotic ribosomes fail to insert a peptide bond between the Gly and Pro residues, yielding separate polypeptides.
   4483..4541    +  CDS            F2A (fragment): 2A peptide from foot-and-mouth disease virus polyprotein Eukaryotic ribosomes fail to insert a peptide bond between the Gly and Pro residues, yielding separate polypeptides.
   4561..5160    +  CDS            PuroR: puromycin N-acetyltransferase; pac from Streptomyces alboniger; confers resistance to puromycin
   5162..5749    +  misc_feature   WPRE: woodchuck hepatitis virus posttranscriptional regulatory element
   5744..5848    +  CDS            nef (fragment): NEF_SIVS4 - Experimental evidence at protein level: Swiss-Prot protein existence level 1. Interferes with TCR signaling from the cell membrane. Interacts with CD247/TCRZ (TCR zeta chain) and exert potent down- regulation of cell surface TCR/CD3 complexes. From Simian immunodeficiency virus (isolate F236/smH4) (SIV-sm) (Simian immunodeficiency virus sooty mangabey monkey).
   5861..6075    +  promoter       H1 promoter: human H1 RNA promoter
   6118..6298    +  LTR            5' LTR (truncated): truncated 5' long terminal repeat (LTR) from HIV-1
   6370..6491    +  polyA_signal   SV40 poly(A) signal: SV40 polyadenylation signal
   6531..6666    +  rep_origin     SV40 ori: SV40 origin of replication
   6723..6739    -  protein_bind   lac operator: The lac repressor binds to the lac operator to inhibit transcription in E. coli. This inhibition can be relieved by adding lactose or isopropyl-β-D-thiogalactopyranoside (IPTG). lac repressor encoded by lacI
   6747..6777    -  promoter       lac promoter: promoter for the E. coli lac operon
   6792..6813    -  protein_bind   CAP binding site: CAP binding activates transcription in the presence of cAMP. E. coli catabolite activator protein
   6826..6918    -  CDS            lacI (fragment): lac repressor; lacI; The lac repressor binds to the lac operator to inhibit transcription in E. coli. This inhibition can be relieved by adding lactose or isopropyl-β-D-thiogalactopyranoside (IPTG).
   7101..7689    -  rep_origin     ori: high-copy-number ColE1/pMB1/pBR322/pUC origin of replication
   7860..8720    -  CDS            AmpR: β-lactamase; bla; confers resistance to ampicillin, carbenicillin, and related antibiotics
   8721..8825    -  promoter       AmpR promoter: bla
   8920..8955    +  CDS            rop (fragment): Rop protein, which maintains plasmids at low copy number; rop
   9057..52      +  misc_feature   bom (fragment) (across the origin): basis of mobility region from pBR322
