[The description below was written by a language model from this plasmid's Addgene catalogue record and pLannotate feature annotations shown in this document.]
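Description:
pBMN-MEF2C is a third-generation-style HIV-1 lentiviral transfer plasmid for expressing mouse MEF2C in mammalian cells. It is built on pBMN(CMV-copGFP-Puro), a derivative of the pGreenPuro vector. In bacteria it carries a ColE1/pUC-type origin and an ampicillin resistance gene. Although the annotated origin is of the high-copy type, the catalogue entry lists the plasmid as low copy and specifies a recombination-deficient strain, which is typical for repeat-containing lentiviral backbones. The viral portion begins with an RSV promoter fused to a truncated 5' LTR, which drives Tat-independent transcription of the genomic RNA. This is followed by the Ψ packaging signal with a partial gag sequence, the RRE for Rev-dependent nuclear export, and the cPPT/CTS. A WPRE, a truncated 3' LTR region and an SV40 polyadenylation signal close the cassette, and an SV40 origin is also present.

The payload is driven by a CMV enhancer/promoter, which according to the record was swapped for the version found in pcDNA3.1; a T7 promoter lies just downstream of it. The Mef2c coding sequence, amplified from an earlier HA-tagged MEF2C plasmid, carries a C-terminal HA-3xFLAG tag, though only the 3xFLAG portion is annotated in the feature table. It is followed by 2A peptide sequence (annotated as partial P2A and F2A matches) and a puromycin N-acetyltransferase gene, so the tagged transcription factor and the selection marker appear to be produced from a single transcript. No copGFP feature is annotated, suggesting that MEF2C took the reporter's place. An H1 promoter inherited from the parental vector sits near the 3' LTR, with no annotated hairpin. The construct suits stable MEF2C overexpression with puromycin selection and epitope-based detection or pulldown of the protein.
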