Addgene plasmid #232627: pBMN-MEF2C
Purpose: Lentiviral plasmid expressing mouse MEF2C.
Depositing lab: Claes Wadelius. Depositing organization: Uppsala University. Publication: Gain-of-function enhancer variant near KCNB1 causes familial ST-depression syndrome. Christensen AH, Pan G, Marvig RL, Rodriguez Gonzalez FG, Vissing CR, Silajdzija E, Frosted R, Girma EG, Gabrielaite M, Jensen HK, Rossing K, Henriksen FL, Sandgaard NCF, Ahlberg G, Ghouse J, Lundegaard PR, Weischenfeldt J, Wadelius C, Bundgaard H. Eur Heart J. 2025 Apr 10:ehaf213. doi: 10.1093/eurheartj/ehaf213. PubMed 40208226.
Backbone
  Vector backbone: pBMN(CMV-copGFP-Puro)
  Backbone manufacturer: Constructed from pGreenPuro (SBI) by Magnus Essand Lab
  Modifications to backbone: CMV promoter was replaced with the CMV promoter in pCDNA3.1. The CDS of mouse MEF2C was amplified from pcDNA3.1-MEF2C-HA (Addgene #32515).
  Vector type: Mammalian Expression, Lentiviral
Growth in bacteria
  Bacterial resistance: Ampicillin, 100 μg/mL
  Growth temperature: 30°C
  Growth strain: NEB Stable
  Copy number: Low Copy
Gene/Insert
  Gene/Insert name: MEF2C
  Species: M. musculus (mouse)
  Entrez Gene: Mef2c (a.k.a. 5430401D19Rik, 9930028G15Rik, Mef2)
  Promoter: CMV
  Tag / fusion protein: HA-3xFLAG (C terminal on insert)
  Cloning method: Other
  Sequencing primers: 5′ CGCAAATGGGCGGTAGGCGTG; 3′ GCACCGTGGGCTTGTACTC
Resource information
  A portion of this plasmid was derived from a plasmid made by: The CDS of mouse MEF2C was amplified from pcDNA3.1-MEF2C-HA (Addgene #32515)
Terms and licenses: Academic/Nonprofit Terms; Industry Terms: Not Available to Industry
How to cite: pBMN-MEF2C was a gift from Claes Wadelius (Addgene plasmid # 232627 ; http://n2t.net/addgene:232627 ; RRID:Addgene_232627)
